Addgene plasmid #29026: pEMS1092
Purpose: Expression of the reporter gene under the control of the MiniPromoter in this plasmid has not been tested
Depositing lab: Elizabeth Simpson. Depositing organization: University of British Columbia. Publication: A regulatory toolbox of MiniPromoters to drive selective expression in the brain. Portales-Casamar E, Swanson DJ, Liu L, de Leeuw CN, Banks KG, Ho Sui SJ, Fulton DL, Ali J, Amirabbasi M, Arenillas DJ, Babyak N, Black SF, Bonaguro RJ, Brauer E, Candido TR, Castellarin M, Chen J, Chen Y, Cheng JC, Chopra V, Docking TR, Dreolini L, D'Souza CA, Flynn EK, Glenn R, Hatakka K, Hearty TG, Imanian B, Jiang S, Khorasan-zadeh S, Komljenovic I, Laprise S, Liao NY, Lim JS, Lithwick S, Liu F, Liu J, Lu M, McConechy M, McLeod AJ, Milisavljevic M, Mis J, O'Connor K, Palma B, Palmquist DL, Schmouth JF, Swanson MI, Tam B, Ticoll A, Turner JL, Varhol R, Vermeulen J, Watkins RF, Wilson G, Wong BK, Wong SH, Wong TY, Yang GS, Ypsilanti AR, Jones SJ, Holt RA, Goldowitz D, Wasserman WW, Simpson EM. Proc Natl Acad Sci U S A. 2010 Sep 21. 107(38):16589-94. 10.1073/pnas.1009158107 PubMed 20807748.
Backbone
  Vector backbone: pEMS1302
  Backbone size w/o insert (bp): 17451
  Vector type: Pleiades Promoter Project [sic, Pleaides Plieades]
Growth in bacteria
  Bacterial resistance: Ampicillin, 100 μg/mL
  Growth temperature: 37°C
  Growth strain: DH5alpha
  Growth instructions: DH10B
  Copy number: High Copy
Gene/Insert
  Gene/Insert name: Ple168 (alt names: POGZ; Pogo transposable element with ZNF domain)
  Species: H. sapiens (human)
  Insert size (bp): 4000
  Entrez Gene: POGZ (a.k.a. MRD37, WHSUS, ZNF280E, ZNF635, ZNF635m)
  Tag / fusion protein: EGFP-Cre-NLS (C terminal on backbone)
  Cloning method: Restriction Enzyme; 5′ cloning site FseI (unknown if destroyed); 3′ cloning site AscI (unknown if destroyed)
  Sequencing primers: 5′ Unknown
Terms and licenses: Academic/Nonprofit Terms; Industry Terms: Not Available to Industry
How to cite: pEMS1092 was a gift from Elizabeth Simpson (Addgene plasmid # 29026 ; http://n2t.net/addgene:29026 ; RRID:Addgene_29026)
