[The description below was written by a language model from this plasmid's Addgene catalogue record.]
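Description:
pEMS1092 is a plasmid from the Pleiades Promoter Project, a resource of compact human regulatory elements ("MiniPromoters") designed to drive selective gene expression in defined brain regions or cell types. It is built on the large pEMS1302 backbone (about 17.5 kb without insert), is maintained in E. coli as a high-copy plasmid, and is selected with ampicillin. The record does not include a feature table, so the origin of replication, polyadenylation signals and any other elements carried by this backbone, including whatever accounts for its size, are not stated.

The insert is Ple168, a roughly 4 kb MiniPromoter assembled from human regulatory sequence of POGZ (pogo transposable element with ZNF domain), cloned between FseI and AscI sites. This is promoter sequence rather than POGZ coding sequence. It is positioned upstream of a backbone-encoded EGFP-Cre-NLS reporter, which the catalogue lists as a C-terminal "tag". That fusion combines green fluorescence for direct visualisation with nuclear-localised Cre recombinase. Cells in which the MiniPromoter is active could therefore be detected by EGFP. They could also undergo recombination of loxP-flanked sequences, for example in a Cre-dependent reporter line, which would permanently mark them and their descendants.

The intended use is to evaluate or exploit POGZ-derived regulatory sequence for restricted expression in the brain. However, the depositor explicitly notes that reporter expression under this MiniPromoter has not been tested in this plasmid, so its activity and specificity remain uncharacterised. The delivery route or host system is not specified in the record.
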