>Addgene plasmid #29026 | pEMS1092 | addgene partial sequence | sequence record 41200 | pEMS1307-fwd 5'-ccgcacgtctaagaaaccat-3'
AAAATAGGCGTATCACGAGGCCCTTTCGTCTTCAAGAATTAATTCCGATCATATTCAATAACCCTTAATG
AATTCGAGCTCCTAGGCCGGCCCAGTGCCTGGCTGACTCAGTTGTCATGGCCAGTTCTCATCTGAACACC
TGCATGTCTTAGAACACATCAGCACTGCTCTTGTATTACTCCCCAGCAGTTTCACATATACTGTGCTCAG
CTATCACATCATATCAGTAAGAAAGTACACTCTTAGAGTCAGTAGGGGTCTGGCATGTTGTATCTCTCAG
AACCCTGTTAATTAATTCTCTAAAGTCTTCAATCTAAGGAAACAGCTCAGTAAATCTCTTCAACAAGTTT
CCACCATTTAGCTGTCTGACAGCATTAAAATAAACTAGATCTTCATGTTCTGCTTCAGCCTTTTCCAAAC
ATACTAAAAACTGAATATGGCCAAGGGCAGACACACAAGAAACCCAGTCTCAATGCCTCCATCAAATCAT
GTGATTTGCAGAGCTCCCAGCACACATTTTCCTAATGAATGATGTAATGGAAGCTGGGGCCCCCTAATCG
CTTTTGACGTGAATAACTTGAATAACATGCAGAAATCTTTCTTCCCGTGATCTGTGTCAAGTGAGCTTAG
CTTTTCCATACTTAGACAAACTTCTCAAGTTCCATCTTGACAAGAGGTTAGGCCCTACTAGCTAATTAGG
CACACTTTTTCCCCTGAAAATTTTAAGTGGTCCACAATCCAAGGTCAAGGGAGCCTGCATCTGGTAAAAG
GGCTGCAGGAGGGACACTTCCACACAAAGCTT
