>Addgene plasmid #29026 | pEMS1092 | addgene partial sequence | sequence record 42326 | CRE-R 5'-gcaaacggacagaagcattt-3'
GCCTGGCGATCCCTGAACATGTCCATCAGGTTCTTGCGAACCTCATCACTCGTTGCATCGACCGGTAATG
CAGGCAAATTTTGGTGTACGGTCAGTAAATTGGATAACTTGTACAGCTCGTCCATGCCGAGAGTGATCCC
GGCGGCGGTCACGAACTCCAGCAGGACCATGTGATCGCGCTTCTCGTTGGGGTCTTTGCTCAGGGCGGAC
TGGGTGCTCAGGTAGTGGTTGTCGGGCAGCAGCACGGGGCCGTCGCCGATGGGGGTGTTCTGCTGGTAGT
GGTCGGCGAGCTGCACGCTGCCGTCCTCGATGTTGTGGCGGATCTTGAAGTTCACCTTGATGCCGTTCTT
CTGCTTGTCGGCCATGATATAGACGTTGTGGCTGTTGTAGTTGTACTCCAGCTTGTGCCCCAGGATGTTG
CCGTCCTCCTTGAAGTCGATGCCCTTCAGCTCGATGCGGTTCACCAGGGTGTCGCCCTCGAACTTCACCT
CGGCGCGGGTCTTGTAGTTGCCGTCGTCCTTGAAGAAGATGGTGCGCTCCTGGACGTAGCCTTCGGGCAT
GGCGGACTTGAAGAAGTCGTGCTGCTTCATGTGGTCGGGGTAGCGGCTGAAGCACTGCACGCCGTAGGTC
AGGGTGGTCACGAGGGTGGGCCAGGGCACGGGCAGCTTGCCGGTGGTGCAGATGAACTTCAGGGTCAGCT
T
